Addgene plasmid #97385: UKNP1.12.2
Purpose: Expression of HCV E1E2 genes cloned from patient serum. United Kingdom Nottingham Panel x.xx.xx (genotype.patient number.clone number)
Depositing lab: Jonathan Ball. Depositing organization: University of Nottingham. Publication: A Diverse Panel of Hepatitis C Virus Glycoproteins for Use in Vaccine Research Reveals Extremes of Monoclonal Antibody Neutralization Resistance. Urbanowicz RA, McClure CP, Brown RJ, Tsoleridis T, Persson MA, Krey T, Irving WL, Ball JK, Tarr AW. J Virol. 2015 Dec 23;90(7):3288-301. doi: 10.1128/JVI.02700-15. PubMed 26699643.
Backbone
  Vector backbone: pcDNA3.1_V5-His_Topo
  Backbone manufacturer: Invitrogen
  Vector type: Mammalian Expression
Growth in bacteria
  Bacterial resistance: Ampicillin, 100 μg/mL
  Growth temperature: 37°C
  Growth strain: DH5alpha
  Copy number: High Copy
Gene/Insert
  Gene/Insert name: HCV E1E2 (alt name: UKNP1.12.2)
  Species: Hepatitis C virus
  Insert size (bp): 1734
  GenBank ID: KU285181.1
  Cloning method: TOPO Cloning
  Sequencing primers: 5′ T7F; 3′ bGHR
Terms and licenses: Academic/Nonprofit Terms; Industry Terms: Not Available to Industry
How to cite: UKNP1.12.2 was a gift from Jonathan Ball (Addgene plasmid # 97385 ; http://n2t.net/addgene:97385 ; RRID:Addgene_97385)
