[The description below was written by a language model from this plasmid's Addgene catalogue record and pLannotate feature annotations shown in this document.]
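Description:
UKNP1.12.2 is a mammalian expression plasmid built on the Invitrogen pcDNA3.1 V5-His TOPO backbone that carries the E1E2 envelope glycoprotein region of hepatitis C virus, amplified from patient serum and inserted by TOPO cloning. The name follows the United Kingdom Nottingham Panel convention of genotype, patient number and clone number, so this is clone 2 from patient 12 with a genotype 1 virus. In bacteria the plasmid is maintained at high copy through a ColE1/pUC-type origin and selected with ampicillin via the β-lactamase gene. An f1 origin is also present. For selection in mammalian cells, an SV40 early promoter drives a neomycin phosphotransferase gene followed by an SV40 polyadenylation signal.

The roughly 1.7 kb insert sits downstream of the human CMV immediate early enhancer and promoter and is terminated by the bovine growth hormone polyadenylation signal. A T7 promoter lies between the CMV promoter and the insert. The automated annotation identifies the insert only as a fragment of the HCV polyprotein, and the NS2 protease text attached to that match describes the reference polyprotein entry rather than this fragment, which the catalogue records as E1E2. A V5 epitope tag from the backbone is annotated downstream of the insert, but the record does not state whether it is fused in frame or cut off by a stop codon. The short HIV-1 LTR, ble, lacI and bom fragments are most likely incidental backbone matches. The two sequence records (sequencing result and depositor sequence) differ by one nucleotide in length and give the same feature layout.

The plasmid belongs to a diverse panel of patient-derived HCV glycoproteins assembled for vaccine research, in particular for comparing sensitivity and resistance to neutralising monoclonal antibodies.
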