Features (pLannotate 1.2.2; 21 found; start..end, strand, type, name):
     36..80      -  misc_feature   bom (fragment): basis of mobility region from pBR322
    235..614     +  enhancer       CMV enhancer: human cytomegalovirus immediate early enhancer
    615..818     +  promoter       CMV promoter: human cytomegalovirus (CMV) immediate early promoter
    814..847     +  LTR            5' LTR (truncated) (fragment): truncated 5' long terminal repeat (LTR) from HIV-1
    863..881     +  promoter       T7 promoter: promoter for bacteriophage T7 RNA polymerase
    942..2669    +  CDS            POLG_HCVGL (fragment): Experimental evidence at protein level: Swiss-Prot protein existence level 1. [Protease NS2]: Cysteine protease required for the proteolytic auto-cleavage between the non-structural proteins NS2 and NS3 (By similarity). The N-terminus of NS3 is required for the function of NS2 protease (active region NS2-3) (By similarity). Promotes the initiation of viral particle assembly by mediating the interaction between structural and non-structural proteins (By similarity). From Hepatitis C virus (isolate Glasgow) (HCV).
   2757..2798    +  CDS            V5 tag: epitope tag from simian virus 5
   2854..3078    +  polyA_signal   bGH poly(A) signal: bovine growth hormone polyadenylation signal
   3082..3103    +  promoter       SV40 promoter (fragment): SV40 enhancer and early promoter
   3124..3552    +  rep_origin     f1 ori (sequence partly withheld): f1 bacteriophage origin of replication; arrow indicates direction of (+) strand synthesis
   3566..3896    +  promoter       SV40 promoter: SV40 enhancer and early promoter
   3963..4754    +  CDS            neo: KKA2_KLEPN - Also known as kan, nptII. Experimental evidence at protein level: Swiss-Prot protein existence level 1. Resistance to kanamycin, neomycin, paromomycin, ribostamycin, butirosin and gentamicin B. From Klebsiella pneumoniae.
   4780..4938    +  CDS            ble (fragment): BLE_KLEPN - Experimental evidence at protein level: Swiss-Prot protein existence level 1. Binding protein with a strong affinity to the bleomycin family of antibiotics. Binds to CL990; an antimitotic-antibiotic compound. From Klebsiella pneumoniae.
   4933..5054    +  polyA_signal   SV40 poly(A) signal: SV40 polyadenylation signal
   5127..5143    -  protein_bind   lac operator: The lac repressor binds to the lac operator to inhibit transcription in E. coli. This inhibition can be relieved by adding lactose or isopropyl-β-D-thiogalactopyranoside (IPTG). lac repressor encoded by lacI
   5151..5181    -  promoter       lac promoter: promoter for the E. coli lac operon
   5196..5217    -  protein_bind   CAP binding site: CAP binding activates transcription in the presence of cAMP. E. coli catabolite activator protein
   5230..5322    -  CDS            lacI (fragment): lac repressor; lacI; The lac repressor binds to the lac operator to inhibit transcription in E. coli. This inhibition can be relieved by adding lactose or isopropyl-β-D-thiogalactopyranoside (IPTG).
   5505..6093    -  rep_origin     ori: high-copy-number ColE1/pMB1/pBR322/pUC origin of replication
   6264..7124    -  CDS            AmpR: β-lactamase; bla; confers resistance to ampicillin, carbenicillin, and related antibiotics
   7125..7229    -  promoter       AmpR promoter: bla
>Addgene plasmid #97385 | UKNP1.12.2 | depositor full sequence | sequence record 179083 | UKNP1.12.2 sequence 7260 bps
GACGGATCGGGAGATCTCCCGATCCCCTATGGTCGACTCTCAGTACAATCTGCTCTGATGCCGCATAGTT
AAGCCAGTATCTGCTCCCTGCTTGTGTGTTGGAGGTCGCTGAGTAGTGCGCGAGCAAAATTTAAGCTACA
ACAAGGCAAGGCTTGACCGACAATTGCATGAAGAATCTGCTTAGGGTTAGGCGTTTTGCGCTGCTTCGCG
ATGTACGGGCCAGATATACGCGTTGACATTGATTATTGACTAGTTATTAATAGTAATCAATTACGGGGTC
ATTAGTTCATAGCCCATATATGGAGTTCCGCGTTACATAACTTACGGTAAATGGCCCGCCTGGCTGACCG
CCCAACGACCCCCGCCCATTGACGTCAATAATGACGTATGTTCCCATAGTAACGCCAATAGGGACTTTCC
ATTGACGTCAATGGGTGGACTATTTACGGTAAACTGCCCACTTGGCAGTACATCAAGTGTATCATATGCC
AAGTACGCCCCCTATTGACGTCAATGACGGTAAATGGCCCGCCTGGCATTATGCCCAGTACATGACCTTA
TGGGACTTTCCTACTTGGCAGTACATCTACGTATTAGTCATCGCTATTACCATGGTGATGCGGTTTTGGC
AGTACATCAATGGGCGTGGATAGCGGTTTGACTCACGGGGATTTCCAAGTCTCCACCCCATTGACGTCAA
TGGGAGTTTGTTTTGGCACCAAAATCAACGGGACTTTCCAAAATGTCGTAACAACTCCGCCCCATTGACG
CAAATGGGCGGTAGGCGTGTACGGTGGGAGGTCTATATAAGCAGAGCTCTCTGGCTAACTAGAGAACCCA
CTGCTTACTGGCTTATCGAAATTAATACGACTCACTATAGGGAGACCCAAGCTGGCTAGTTAAGCTTGGT
ACCGAGCTCGGATCCAGTACCCTTCACCATGGGTTGCTCTTTCTCTATCTTCCTTTTGGCCCTGCTTTCT
TGTCTGACTGTGCCCGCTTCGGCCTACCAAGTGCGCAACTCCACGGGGCTTTACCATGTCACCAATGATT
GCCCTAACTCGAGCATTGTGTACGAGGCGGCCGATGCCATCCTGCACACTCCGGGGTGTGTTCCTTGCGT
GCGCGAGGGCAACGCCTCGAGGTGTTGGGTGGCGATCACCCCCACGGTGGCCACCAGGGACGGCAAACTC
CCCGCAACGCAGCTTCGACGTCACATCGACCTGCTTGTCGGGAGCGCCACCCTCTGTTCGGCCCTTTATG
TGGGAGATCTGTGCGGGTCTGTCTTTCTTGTCGGCCAACTGTTTACCTTCTCTCCTAGGCGCCACTGGAC
GACGCAGGGCTGCAATTGTTCTATCTATCCCGGCCATATAACGGGTCACCGCATGGCATGGGATATGATG
ATGAACTGGTCCCCTACGACGGCATTGGTAATGGCTCAGCTGCTCCGGATCCCACAAGCCATCTTGGACA
TGATCGCTGGTGCCCACTGGGGAGTCCTGGCGGGCATAGCGTATTTCTCCATGGTGGGGAACTGGGCGAA
GGTCCTGGTAGTGTTGTTGCTATTTGCCGGCGTTGATGCGCAAACCCGCGTCACCGGGGGAGCTGCCGGC
CACACCGCGTTTGGGCTTGCTGGTCTCTTCAGGACAGGCCCCAAGCAGGACATCCAGCTGATCAACAAGA
ACGGCAGTTGGCACATCAATAGGACGGCCTTGAACTGCAATGACAGCCTTGACACCGGCTGGATAGCAGG
GCTTTTCTATCACAACAGATTCAACTCTTCAGGCTGTCCCGAGAGGTTGGCCAGCTGCCAACCCCTTACC
TACTTTGCCCAGGGCTGGGGCCCTATCAGTCATGCCAACGGAAGCGGCCCCGAGCAACGCCCCTACTGCT
GGCACTACCCCCCAAGACCTTGCGGTATTGTGCCCGCAACAAGCGTGTGTGGCCCGGTATATTGCTTCAC
TCCCAGCCCCGTGGCGGTGGGAACGACCGACAGGTCGGGCGCTCCTACCTACAACTGGGGTGCAAATGAG
ACGGACGTTTTCGTCCTCAACAACACCAGGCCACCGCTGGGCAATTGGTTCGGTTGCACCTGGATGAACG
CAACTGGATACACCAAGGTGTGCGGAGCGCCCCCTTGTGTCATCGGAGGGGTGGGCAACAAAACCTTGCA
CTGCCCCACTGATTGTTTCCGCAAGCATCCGGAAGCCACATACTCTCGGTGTGGTTCCGGTCCTTGGATT
ACACCTAGGTGCTTGGTCGACTACCCATATAGGCTTTGGCATTATCCTTGTACCATCAACTACACCCTAT
TTAAAGTCAGGATGTACGTGGGAGGAGTCGAGCACAGGCTGGTAGCTGCCTGCAACTGGACGCGGGGCGA
ACGTTGCGATCTGGAAGACAGGGACAGGTCCGAGCTTAGCCCGTTGCTGCTGTCCACCACACAGTGGCAA
GTCCTTCCGTGTTCCTTCACTACCCTGCCAGCCTTGTCCACCGGCCTCATCCATCTCCACCAGAACATTG
TGGACGTGCAGTACTTGTACGGAGTGGGGTCAAGCATCGCATCCTGGGCCATCAAGTGGGAGTACGTCGT
TCTCCTGTTCCTATTGCTTGCAGACGCACGCGTCTGCTCCTGCTTGTGGATGATGTTACTCATAGCCCAG
GCTGAGGCCTAATCTAGAAACTTTAAGGGTCAAGACAATTCTGCAGATATCCAGCACAGTGGCGGCCGCT
CGAGTCTAGAGGGCCCGCGGTTCGAAGGTAAGCCTATCCCTAACCCTCTCCTCGGTCTCGATTCTACGCG
TACCGGTCATCATCACCATCACCATTGAGTTTAAACCCGCTGATCAGCCTCGACTGTGCCTTCTAGTTGC
CAGCCATCTGTTGTTTGCCCCTCCCCCGTGCCTTCCTTGACCCTGGAAGGTGCCACTCCCACTGTCCTTT
CCTAATAAAATGAGGAAATTGCATCGCATTGTCTGAGTAGGTGTCATTCTATTCTGGGGGGTGGGGTGGG
GCAGGACAGCAAGGGGGAGGATTGGGAAGACAATAGCAGGCATGCTGGGGATGCGGTGGGCTCTATGGCT
TCTGAGGCGGAAAGAACCAGCTGGGGCTCTAGGGGGTATCCCC
[124 nt withheld, positions 3124-3247]
C
[32 nt withheld, positions 3249-3280]
CA
[57 nt withheld, positions 3283-3339]
A
[49 nt withheld, positions 3341-3389]
CCTTTGACGTTGGAGTCCACGTTCTTT
[37 nt withheld, positions 3417-3453]
ACCCTATCTCGGTCTATTCTTTTGATTTATAAGGGATTTTGGGGATTTCGGCCTATTGGTTAAAAAATGA
GCTGATTTAACAAAAATTTAACGCGAATTAATTCTGTGGAATGTGTGTCAGTTAGGGTGTGGAAAGTCCC
CAGGCTCCCCAGGCAGGCAGAAGTATGCAAAGCATGCATCTCAATTAGTCAGCAACCAGGTGTGGAAAGT
CCCCAGGCTCCCCAGCAGGCAGAAGTATGCAAAGCATGCATCTCAATTAGTCAGCAACCATAGTCCCGCC
CCTAACTCCGCCCATCCCGCCCCTAACTCCGCCCAGTTCCGCCCATTCTCCGCCCCATGGCTGACTAATT
TTTTTTATTTATGCAGAGGCCGAGGCCGCCTCTGCCTCTGAGCTATTCCAGAAGTAGTGAGGAGGCTTTT
TTGGAGGCCTAGGCTTTTGCAAAAAGCTCCCGGGAGCTTGTATATCCATTTTCGGATCTGATCAAGAGAC
AGGATGAGGATCGTTTCGCATGATTGAACAAGATGGATTGCACGCAGGTTCTCCGGCCGCTTGGGTGGAG
AGGCTATTCGGCTATGACTGGGCACAACAGACAATCGGCTGCTCTGATGCCGCCGTGTTCCGGCTGTCAG
CGCAGGGGCGCCCGGTTCTTTTTGTCAAGACCGACCTGTCCGGTGCCCTGAATGAACTGCAGGACGAGGC
AGCGCGGCTATCGTGGCTGGCCACGACGGGCGTTCCTTGCGCAGCTGTGCTCGACGTTGTCACTGAAGCG
GGAAGGGACTGGCTGCTATTGGGCGAAGTGCCGGGGCAGGATCTCCTGTCATCTCACCTTGCTCCTGCCG
AGAAAGTATCCATCATGGCTGATGCAATGCGGCGGCTGCATACGCTTGATCCGGCTACCTGCCCATTCGA
CCACCAAGCGAAACATCGCATCGAGCGAGCACGTACTCGGATGGAAGCCGGTCTTGTCGATCAGGATGAT
CTGGACGAAGAGCATCAGGGGCTCGCGCCAGCCGAACTGTTCGCCAGGCTCAAGGCGCGCATGCCCGACG
GCGAGGATCTCGTCGTGACCCATGGCGATGCCTGCTTGCCGAATATCATGGTGGAAAATGGCCGCTTTTC
TGGATTCATCGACTGTGGCCGGCTGGGTGTGGCGGACCGCTATCAGGACATAGCGTTGGCTACCCGTGAT
ATTGCTGAAGAGCTTGGCGGCGAATGGGCTGACCGCTTCCTCGTGCTTTACGGTATCGCCGCTCCCGATT
CGCAGCGCATCGCCTTCTATCGCCTTCTTGACGAGTTCTTCTGAGCGGGACTCTGGGGTTCGCGAAATGA
CCGACCAAGCGACGCCCAACCTGCCATCACGAGATTTCGATTCCACCGCCGCCTTCTATGAAAGGTTGGG
CTTCGGAATCGTTTTCCGGGACGCCGGCTGGATGATCCTCCAGCGCGGGGATCTCATGCTGGAGTTCTTC
GCCCACCCCAACTTGTTTATTGCAGCTTATAATGGTTACAAATAAAGCAATAGCATCACAAATTTCACAA
ATAAAGCATTTTTTTCACTGCATTCTAGTTGTGGTTTGTCCAAACTCATCAATGTATCTTATCATGTCTG
TATACCGTCGACCTCTAGCTAGAGCTTGGCGTAATCATGGTCATAGCTGTTTCCTGTGTGAAATTGTTAT
CCGCTCACAATTCCACACAACATACGAGCCGGAAGCATAAAGTGTAAAGCCTGGGGTGCCTAATGAGTGA
GCTAACTCACATTAATTGCGTTGCGCTCACTGCCCGCTTTCCAGTCGGGAAACCTGTCGTGCCAGCTGCA
TTAATGAATCGGCCAACGCGCGGGGAGAGGCGGTTTGCGTATTGGGCGCTCTTCCGCTTCCTCGCTCACT
GACTCGCTGCGCTCGGTCGTTCGGCTGCGGCGAGCGGTATCAGCTCACTCAAAGGCGGTAATACGGTTAT
CCACAGAATCAGGGGATAACGCAGGAAAGAACATGTGAGCAAAAGGCCAGCAAAAGGCCAGGAACCGTAA
AAAGGCCGCGTTGCTGGCGTTTTTCCATAGGCTCCGCCCCCCTGACGAGCATCACAAAAATCGACGCTCA
AGTCAGAGGTGGCGAAACCCGACAGGACTATAAAGATACCAGGCGTTTCCCCCTGGAAGCTCCCTCGTGC
GCTCTCCTGTTCCGACCCTGCCGCTTACCGGATACCTGTCCGCCTTTCTCCCTTCGGGAAGCGTGGCGCT
TTCTCAATGCTCACGCTGTAGGTATCTCAGTTCGGTGTAGGTCGTTCGCTCCAAGCTGGGCTGTGTGCAC
GAACCCCCCGTTCAGCCCGACCGCTGCGCCTTATCCGGTAACTATCGTCTTGAGTCCAACCCGGTAAGAC
ACGACTTATCGCCACTGGCAGCAGCCACTGGTAACAGGATTAGCAGAGCGAGGTATGTAGGCGGTGCTAC
AGAGTTCTTGAAGTGGTGGCCTAACTACGGCTACACTAGAAGGACAGTATTTGGTATCTGCGCTCTGCTG
AAGCCAGTTACCTTCGGAAAAAGAGTTGGTAGCTCTTGATCCGGCAAACAAACCACCGCTGGTAGCGGTG
GTTTTTTTGTTTGCAAGCAGCAGATTACGCGCAGAAAAAAAGGATCTCAAGAAGATCCTTTGATCTTTTC
TACGGGGTCTGACGCTCAGTGGAACGAAAACTCACGTTAAGGGATTTTGGTCATGAGATTATCAAAAAGG
ATCTTCACCTAGATCCTTTTAAATTAAAAATGAAGTTTTAAATCAATCTAAAGTATATATGAGTAAACTT
GGTCTGACAGTTACCAATGCTTAATCAGTGAGGCACCTATCTCAGCGATCTGTCTATTTCGTTCATCCAT
AGTTGCCTGACTCCCCGTCGTGTAGATAACTACGATACGGGAGGGCTTACCATCTGGCCCCAGTGCTGCA
ATGATACCGCGAGACCCACGCTCACCGGCTCCAGATTTATCAGCAATAAACCAGCCAGCCGGAAGGGCCG
AGCGCAGAAGTGGTCCTGCAACTTTATCCGCCTCCATCCAGTCTATTAATTGTTGCCGGGAAGCTAGAGT
AAGTAGTTCGCCAGTTAATAGTTTGCGCAACGTTGTTGCCATTGCTACAGGCATCGTGGTGTCACGCTCG
TCGTTTGGTATGGCTTCATTCAGCTCCGGTTCCCAACGATCAAGGCGAGTTACATGATCCCCCATGTTGT
GCAAAAAAGCGGTTAGCTCCTTCGGTCCTCCGATCGTTGTCAGAAGTAAGTTGGCCGCAGTGTTATCACT
CATGGTTATGGCAGCACTGCATAATTCTCTTACTGTCATGCCATCCGTAAGATGCTTTTCTGTGACTGGT
GAGTACTCAACCAAGTCATTCTGAGAATAGTGTATGCGGCGACCGAGTTGCTCTTGCCCGGCGTCAATAC
GGGATAATACCGCGCCACATAGCAGAACTTTAAAAGTGCTCATCATTGGAAAACGTTCTTCGGGGCGAAA
ACTCTCAAGGATCTTACCGCTGTTGAGATCCAGTTCGATGTAACCCACTCGTGCACCCAACTGATCTTCA
GCATCTTTTACTTTCACCAGCGTTTCTGGGTGAGCAAAAACAGGAAGGCAAAATGCCGCAAAAAAGGGAA
TAAGGGCGACACGGAAATGTTGAATACTCATACTCTTCCTTTTTCAATATTATTGAAGCATTTATCAGGG
TTATTGTCTCATGAGCGGATACATATTTGAATGTATTTAGAAAAATAAACAAATAGGGGTTCCGCGCACA
TTTCCCCGAAAAGTGCCACCTGACGTC
