Features (pLannotate 1.2.2; 21 found; start..end, strand, type, name):
     39..91      -  misc_feature   bom (fragment): basis of mobility region from pBR322
    246..625     +  enhancer       CMV enhancer: human cytomegalovirus immediate early enhancer
    626..829     +  promoter       CMV promoter: human cytomegalovirus (CMV) immediate early promoter
    825..858     +  LTR            5' LTR (truncated) (fragment): truncated 5' long terminal repeat (LTR) from HIV-1
    874..892     +  promoter       T7 promoter: promoter for bacteriophage T7 RNA polymerase
    953..2680    +  CDS            POLG_HCVGL (fragment): Experimental evidence at protein level: Swiss-Prot protein existence level 1. [Protease NS2]: Cysteine protease required for the proteolytic auto-cleavage between the non-structural proteins NS2 and NS3 (By similarity). The N-terminus of NS3 is required for the function of NS2 protease (active region NS2-3) (By similarity). Promotes the initiation of viral particle assembly by mediating the interaction between structural and non-structural proteins (By similarity). From Hepatitis C virus (isolate Glasgow) (HCV).
   2768..2809    +  CDS            V5 tag: epitope tag from simian virus 5
   2865..3089    +  polyA_signal   bGH poly(A) signal: bovine growth hormone polyadenylation signal
   3093..3114    +  promoter       SV40 promoter (fragment): SV40 enhancer and early promoter
   3135..3563    +  rep_origin     f1 ori (sequence partly withheld): f1 bacteriophage origin of replication; arrow indicates direction of (+) strand synthesis
   3577..3906    +  promoter       SV40 promoter: SV40 enhancer and early promoter
   3973..4764    +  CDS            neo: KKA2_KLEPN - Also known as kan, nptII. Experimental evidence at protein level: Swiss-Prot protein existence level 1. Resistance to kanamycin, neomycin, paromomycin, ribostamycin, butirosin and gentamicin B. From Klebsiella pneumoniae.
   4790..4948    +  CDS            ble (fragment): BLE_KLEPN - Experimental evidence at protein level: Swiss-Prot protein existence level 1. Binding protein with a strong affinity to the bleomycin family of antibiotics. Binds to CL990; an antimitotic-antibiotic compound. From Klebsiella pneumoniae.
   4943..5064    +  polyA_signal   SV40 poly(A) signal: SV40 polyadenylation signal
   5137..5153    -  protein_bind   lac operator: The lac repressor binds to the lac operator to inhibit transcription in E. coli. This inhibition can be relieved by adding lactose or isopropyl-β-D-thiogalactopyranoside (IPTG). lac repressor encoded by lacI
   5161..5191    -  promoter       lac promoter: promoter for the E. coli lac operon
   5206..5227    -  protein_bind   CAP binding site: CAP binding activates transcription in the presence of cAMP. E. coli catabolite activator protein
   5240..5332    -  CDS            lacI (fragment): lac repressor; lacI; The lac repressor binds to the lac operator to inhibit transcription in E. coli. This inhibition can be relieved by adding lactose or isopropyl-β-D-thiogalactopyranoside (IPTG).
   5515..6103    -  rep_origin     ori: high-copy-number ColE1/pMB1/pBR322/pUC origin of replication
   6274..7134    -  CDS            AmpR: β-lactamase; bla; confers resistance to ampicillin, carbenicillin, and related antibiotics
   7135..7239    -  promoter       AmpR promoter: bla
>Addgene plasmid #97385 | UKNP1.12.2 | addgene full sequence | sequence record 189805 | Addgene NGS Result
CACCTGACGTCGACGGATCGGGAGATCTCCCGATCCCCTATGGTGCACTCTCAGTACAATCTGCTCTGAT
GCCGCATAGTTAAGCCAGTATCTGCTCCCTGCTTGTGTGTTGGAGGTCGCTGAGTAGTGCGCGAGCAAAA
TTTAAGCTACAACAAGGCAAGGCTTGACCGACAATTGCATGAAGAATCTGCTTAGGGTTAGGCGTTTTGC
GCTGCTTCGCGATGTACGGGCCAGATATACGCGTTGACATTGATTATTGACTAGTTATTAATAGTAATCA
ATTACGGGGTCATTAGTTCATAGCCCATATATGGAGTTCCGCGTTACATAACTTACGGTAAATGGCCCGC
CTGGCTGACCGCCCAACGACCCCCGCCCATTGACGTCAATAATGACGTATGTTCCCATAGTAACGCCAAT
AGGGACTTTCCATTGACGTCAATGGGTGGAGTATTTACGGTAAACTGCCCACTTGGCAGTACATCAAGTG
TATCATATGCCAAGTACGCCCCCTATTGACGTCAATGACGGTAAATGGCCCGCCTGGCATTATGCCCAGT
ACATGACCTTATGGGACTTTCCTACTTGGCAGTACATCTACGTATTAGTCATCGCTATTACCATGGTGAT
GCGGTTTTGGCAGTACATCAATGGGCGTGGATAGCGGTTTGACTCACGGGGATTTCCAAGTCTCCACCCC
ATTGACGTCAATGGGAGTTTGTTTTGGCACCAAAATCAACGGGACTTTCCAAAATGTCGTAACAACTCCG
CCCCATTGACGCAAATGGGCGGTAGGCGTGTACGGTGGGAGGTCTATATAAGCAGAGCTCTCTGGCTAAC
TAGAGAACCCACTGCTTACTGGCTTATCGAAATTAATACGACTCACTATAGGGAGACCCAAGCTGGCTAG
TTAAGCTTGGTACCGAGCTCGGATCCAGTACCCTTCACCATGGGTTGCTCTTTCTCTATCTTCCTTTTGG
CCCTGCTTTCTTGTCTGACTGTGCCCGCTTCGGCCTACCAAGTGCGCAACTCCACGGGGCTTTACCATGT
CACCAATGATTGCCCTAACTCGAGCATTGTGTACGAGGCGGCCGATGCCATCCTGCACACTCCGGGGTGT
GTTCCTTGCGTGCGCGAGGGCAACGCCTCGAGGTGTTGGGTGGCGATCACCCCCACGGTGGCCACCAGGG
ACGGCAAACTCCCCGCAACGCAGCTTCGACGTCACATCGACCTGCTTGTCGGGAGCGCCACCCTCTGTTC
GGCCCTTTATGTGGGAGATCTGTGCGGGTCTGTCTTTCTTGTCGGCCAACTGTTTACCTTCTCTCCTAGG
CGCCACTGGACGACGCAGGGCTGCAATTGTTCTATCTATCCCGGCCATATAACGGGTCACCGCATGGCAT
GGGATATGATGATGAACTGGTCCCCTACGACGGCATTGGTAATGGCTCAGCTGCTCCGGATCCCACAAGC
CATCTTGGACATGATCGCTGGTGCCCACTGGGGAGTCCTGGCGGGCATAGCGTATTTCTCCATGGTGGGG
AACTGGGCGAAGGTCCTGGTAGTGTTGTTGCTATTTGCCGGCGTTGATGCGCAAACCCGCGTCACCGGGG
GAGCTGCCGGCCACACCGCGTTTGGGCTTGCTGGTCTCTTCAGGACAGGCCCCAAGCAGGACATCCAGCT
GATCAACAAGAACGGCAGTTGGCACATCAATAGGACGGCCTTGAACTGCAATGACAGCCTTGACACCGGC
TGGATAGCAGGGCTTTTCTATCACAACAGATTCAACTCTTCAGGCTGTCCCGAGAGGTTGGCCAGCTGCC
AACCCCTTACCTACTTTGCCCAGGGCTGGGGCCCTATCAGTCATGCCAACGGAAGCGGCCCCGAGCAACG
CCCCTACTGCTGGCACTACCCCCCAAGACCTTGCGGTATTGTGCCCGCAACAAGCGTGTGTGGCCCGGTA
TATTGCTTCACTCCCAGCCCCGTGGCGGTGGGAACGACCGACAGGTCGGGCGCTCCTACCTACAACTGGG
GTGCAAATGAGACGGACGTTTTCGTCCTCAACAACACCAGGCCACCGCTGGGCAATTGGTTCGGTTGCAC
CTGGATGAACGCAACTGGATACACCAAGGTGTGCGGAGCGCCCCCTTGTGTCATCGGAGGGGTGGGCAAC
AAAACCTTGCACTGCCCCACTGATTGTTTCCGCAAGCATCCGGAAGCCACATACTCTCGGTGTGGTTCCG
GTCCTTGGATTACACCTAGGTGCTTGGTCGACTACCCATATAGGCTTTGGCATTATCCTTGTACCATCAA
CTACACCCTATTTAAAGTCAGGATGTACGTGGGAGGAGTCGAGCACAGGCTGGTAGCTGCCTGCAACTGG
ACGCGGGGCGAACGTTGCGATCTGGAAGACAGGGACAGGTCCGAGCTTAGCCCGTTGCTGCTGTCCACCA
CACAGTGGCAAGTCCTTCCGTGTTCCTTCACTACCCTGCCAGCCTTGTCCACCGGCCTCATCCATCTCCA
CCAGAACATTGTGGACGTGCAGTACTTGTACGGAGTGGGGTCAAGCATCGCATCCTGGGCCATCAAGTGG
GAGTACGTCGTTCTCCTGTTCCTATTGCTTGCAGACGCACGCGTCTGCTCCTGCTTGTGGATGATGTTAC
TCATAGCCCAGGCTGAGGCCTAATCTAGAAACTTTAAGGGTCAAGACAATTCTGCAGATATCCAGCACAG
TGGCGGCCGCTCGAGTCTAGAGGGCCCGCGGTTCGAAGGTAAGCCTATCCCTAACCCTCTCCTCGGTCTC
GATTCTACGCGTACCGGTCATCATCACCATCACCATTGAGTTTAAACCCGCTGATCAGCCTCGACTGTGC
CTTCTAGTTGCCAGCCATCTGTTGTTTGCCCCTCCCCCGTGCCTTCCTTGACCCTGGAAGGTGCCACTCC
CACTGTCCTTTCCTAATAAAATGAGGAAATTGCATCGCATTGTCTGAGTAGGTGTCATTCTATTCTGGGG
GGTGGGGTGGGGCAGGACAGCAAGGGGGAGGATTGGGAAGACAATAGCAGGCATGCTGGGGATGCGGTGG
GCTCTATGGCTTCTGAGGCGGAAAGAACCAGCTGGGGCTCTAGGGGGTATCCCC
[124 nt withheld, positions 3135-3258]
C
[91 nt withheld, positions 3260-3350]
A
[49 nt withheld, positions 3352-3400]
CCTTTGACGTTGGAGTCCACGTTCTTT
[37 nt withheld, positions 3428-3464]
ACCCTATCTCGGTCTATTCTTTTGATTTATAAGGGATTTTGCCGATTTCGGCCTATTGGTTAAAAAATGA
GCTGATTTAACAAAAATTTAACGCGAATTAATTCTGTGGAATGTGTGTCAGTTAGGGTGTGGAAAGTCCC
CAGGCTCCCCAGCAGGCAGAAGTATGCAAAGCATGCATCTCAATTAGTCAGCAACCAGGTGTGGAAAGTC
CCCAGGCTCCCCAGCAGGCAGAAGTATGCAAAGCATGCATCTCAATTAGTCAGCAACCATAGTCCCGCCC
CTAACTCCGCCCATCCCGCCCCTAACTCCGCCCAGTTCCGCCCATTCTCCGCCCCATGGCTGACTAATTT
TTTTTATTTATGCAGAGGCCGAGGCCGCCTCTGCCTCTGAGCTATTCCAGAAGTAGTGAGGAGGCTTTTT
TGGAGGCCTAGGCTTTTGCAAAAAGCTCCCGGGAGCTTGTATATCCATTTTCGGATCTGATCAAGAGACA
GGATGAGGATCGTTTCGCATGATTGAACAAGATGGATTGCACGCAGGTTCTCCGGCCGCTTGGGTGGAGA
GGCTATTCGGCTATGACTGGGCACAACAGACAATCGGCTGCTCTGATGCCGCCGTGTTCCGGCTGTCAGC
GCAGGGGCGCCCGGTTCTTTTTGTCAAGACCGACCTGTCCGGTGCCCTGAATGAACTGCAGGACGAGGCA
GCGCGGCTATCGTGGCTGGCCACGACGGGCGTTCCTTGCGCAGCTGTGCTCGACGTTGTCACTGAAGCGG
GAAGGGACTGGCTGCTATTGGGCGAAGTGCCGGGGCAGGATCTCCTGTCATCTCACCTTGCTCCTGCCGA
GAAAGTATCCATCATGGCTGATGCAATGCGGCGGCTGCATACGCTTGATCCGGCTACCTGCCCATTCGAC
CACCAAGCGAAACATCGCATCGAGCGAGCACGTACTCGGATGGAAGCCGGTCTTGTCGATCAGGATGATC
TGGACGAAGAGCATCAGGGGCTCGCGCCAGCCGAACTGTTCGCCAGGCTCAAGGCGCGCATGCCCGACGG
CGAGGATCTCGTCGTGACCCATGGCGATGCCTGCTTGCCGAATATCATGGTGGAAAATGGCCGCTTTTCT
GGATTCATCGACTGTGGCCGGCTGGGTGTGGCGGACCGCTATCAGGACATAGCGTTGGCTACCCGTGATA
TTGCTGAAGAGCTTGGCGGCGAATGGGCTGACCGCTTCCTCGTGCTTTACGGTATCGCCGCTCCCGATTC
GCAGCGCATCGCCTTCTATCGCCTTCTTGACGAGTTCTTCTGAGCGGGACTCTGGGGTTCGCGAAATGAC
CGACCAAGCGACGCCCAACCTGCCATCACGAGATTTCGATTCCACCGCCGCCTTCTATGAAAGGTTGGGC
TTCGGAATCGTTTTCCGGGACGCCGGCTGGATGATCCTCCAGCGCGGGGATCTCATGCTGGAGTTCTTCG
CCCACCCCAACTTGTTTATTGCAGCTTATAATGGTTACAAATAAAGCAATAGCATCACAAATTTCACAAA
TAAAGCATTTTTTTCACTGCATTCTAGTTGTGGTTTGTCCAAACTCATCAATGTATCTTATCATGTCTGT
ATACCGTCGACCTCTAGCTAGAGCTTGGCGTAATCATGGTCATAGCTGTTTCCTGTGTGAAATTGTTATC
CGCTCACAATTCCACACAACATACGAGCCGGAAGCATAAAGTGTAAAGCCTGGGGTGCCTAATGAGTGAG
CTAACTCACATTAATTGCGTTGCGCTCACTGCCCGCTTTCCAGTCGGGAAACCTGTCGTGCCAGCTGCAT
TAATGAATCGGCCAACGCGCGGGGAGAGGCGGTTTGCGTATTGGGCGCTCTTCCGCTTCCTCGCTCACTG
ACTCGCTGCGCTCGGTCGTTCGGCTGCGGCGAGCGGTATCAGCTCACTCAAAGGCGGTAATACGGTTATC
CACAGAATCAGGGGATAACGCAGGAAAGAACATGTGAGCAAAAGGCCAGCAAAAGGCCAGGAACCGTAAA
AAGGCCGCGTTGCTGGCGTTTTTCCATAGGCTCCGCCCCCCTGACGAGCATCACAAAAATCGACGCTCAA
GTCAGAGGTGGCGAAACCCGACAGGACTATAAAGATACCAGGCGTTTCCCCCTGGAAGCTCCCTCGTGCG
CTCTCCTGTTCCGACCCTGCCGCTTACCGGATACCTGTCCGCCTTTCTCCCTTCGGGAAGCGTGGCGCTT
TCTCATAGCTCACGCTGTAGGTATCTCAGTTCGGTGTAGGTCGTTCGCTCCAAGCTGGGCTGTGTGCACG
AACCCCCCGTTCAGCCCGACCGCTGCGCCTTATCCGGTAACTATCGTCTTGAGTCCAACCCGGTAAGACA
CGACTTATCGCCACTGGCAGCAGCCACTGGTAACAGGATTAGCAGAGCGAGGTATGTAGGCGGTGCTACA
GAGTTCTTGAAGTGGTGGCCTAACTACGGCTACACTAGAAGAACAGTATTTGGTATCTGCGCTCTGCTGA
AGCCAGTTACCTTCGGAAAAAGAGTTGGTAGCTCTTGATCCGGCAAACAAACCACCGCTGGTAGCGGTGG
TTTTTTTGTTTGCAAGCAGCAGATTACGCGCAGAAAAAAAGGATCTCAAGAAGATCCTTTGATCTTTTCT
ACGGGGTCTGACGCTCAGTGGAACGAAAACTCACGTTAAGGGATTTTGGTCATGAGATTATCAAAAAGGA
TCTTCACCTAGATCCTTTTAAATTAAAAATGAAGTTTTAAATCAATCTAAAGTATATATGAGTAAACTTG
GTCTGACAGTTACCAATGCTTAATCAGTGAGGCACCTATCTCAGCGATCTGTCTATTTCGTTCATCCATA
GTTGCCTGACTCCCCGTCGTGTAGATAACTACGATACGGGAGGGCTTACCATCTGGCCCCAGTGCTGCAA
TGATACCGCGAGACCCACGCTCACCGGCTCCAGATTTATCAGCAATAAACCAGCCAGCCGGAAGGGCCGA
GCGCAGAAGTGGTCCTGCAACTTTATCCGCCTCCATCCAGTCTATTAATTGTTGCCGGGAAGCTAGAGTA
AGTAGTTCGCCAGTTAATAGTTTGCGCAACGTTGTTGCCATTGCTACAGGCATCGTGGTGTCACGCTCGT
CGTTTGGTATGGCTTCATTCAGCTCCGGTTCCCAACGATCAAGGCGAGTTACATGATCCCCCATGTTGTG
CAAAAAAGCGGTTAGCTCCTTCGGTCCTCCGATCGTTGTCAGAAGTAAGTTGGCCGCAGTGTTATCACTC
ATGGTTATGGCAGCACTGCATAATTCTCTTACTGTCATGCCATCCGTAAGATGCTTTTCTGTGACTGGTG
AGTACTCAACCAAGTCATTCTGAGAATAGTGTATGCGGCGACCGAGTTGCTCTTGCCCGGCGTCAATACG
GGATAATACCGCGCCACATAGCAGAACTTTAAAAGTGCTCATCATTGGAAAACGTTCTTCGGGGCGAAAA
CTCTCAAGGATCTTACCGCTGTTGAGATCCAGTTCGATGTAACCCACTCGTGCACCCAACTGATCTTCAG
CATCTTTTACTTTCACCAGCGTTTCTGGGTGAGCAAAAACAGGAAGGCAAAATGCCGCAAAAAAGGGAAT
AAGGGCGACACGGAAATGTTGAATACTCATACTCTTCCTTTTTCAATATTATTGAAGCATTTATCAGGGT
TATTGTCTCATGAGCGGATACATATTTGAATGTATTTAGAAAAATAAACAAATAGGGGTTCCGCGCACAT
TTCCCCGAAAAGTGC
